Addgene plasmid #77274: EPHB6 gRNA (BRDN0001147302)
Purpose: 3rd generation lentiviral gRNA plasmid targeting human EPHB6
Depositing lab: John Doench & David Root. Depositing organization: Broad Institute. Publication: Optimized sgRNA design to maximize activity and minimize off-target effects of CRISPR-Cas9. Doench JG, Fusi N, Sullender M, Hegde M, Vaimberg EW, Donovan KF, Smith I, Tothova Z, Wilen C, Orchard R, Virgin HW, Listgarten J, Root DE. Nat Biotechnol. 2016 Jan 18. doi: 10.1038/nbt.3437. PubMed 26780180.
Backbone
  Vector backbone: lentiGuide-Puro
  Backbone manufacturer: Zhang Lab (Addgene plasmid # 52963)
  Vector type: Mammalian Expression, Lentiviral, CRISPR
  Selectable markers: Puromycin
Growth in bacteria
  Bacterial resistance: Ampicillin, 100 μg/mL
  Growth temperature: 37°C
  Growth strain: DH5alpha
  Copy number: High Copy
Gene/Insert
  Gene/Insert name: EPHB6 (alt names: EPHB6; NM_004445.5)
  gRNA/shRNA sequence: TTTGGGCCTCTCACCCAACG
  Species: H. sapiens (human)
  Entrez Gene: EPHB6 (a.k.a. HEP)
  Promoter: hU6
  Cloning method: Unknown
  Sequencing primers: 5′ U6-F; 3′ pS2-R
Terms and licenses: Academic/Nonprofit Terms; Industry Terms: Not Available to Industry
Depositor comments: The gRNA was designed to target the following Genbank reference sequence(s): NM_004445.5. Note that this plasmid does NOT contain Cas9. It should be used in conjunction with lentiCas9-Blast (Addgene #52962) or otherwise with cell lines already expressing Cas9. Browse the full kinome gRNA library at http://www.addgene.org/pooled-library/broadgpp-human-kinome/ or visit http://www.broadinstitute.org/rnai/public/ for detailed protocols and information.
How to cite: EPHB6 gRNA (BRDN0001147302) was a gift from John Doench & David Root (Addgene plasmid # 77274 ; http://n2t.net/addgene:77274 ; RRID:Addgene_77274)
