[The description below was written by a language model from this plasmid's Addgene catalogue record and pLannotate feature annotations shown in this document.]
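Description:
EPHB6 gRNA (BRDN0001147302) is a third-generation lentiviral CRISPR guide plasmid built on the lentiGuide-Puro backbone, carrying a single guide RNA directed against human EPHB6 (designed against the NM_004445.5 reference transcript). It is one member of a human kinome gRNA collection. In bacteria it is maintained as a high-copy plasmid through a ColE1/pUC-type origin and selected with ampicillin via the β-lactamase gene. An f1 origin, an SV40 origin and leftover lac, T7 and T3 promoter elements from the cloning backbone are also annotated.

The viral genome is transcribed from an RSV promoter fused to a truncated HIV-1 5' LTR, which makes packaging Tat-independent. It contains the Ψ packaging signal with an adjoining gag fragment, the Rev response element for nuclear export of the full-length RNA, a central polypurine tract, and a self-inactivating ΔU3 3' LTR followed by an SV40 polyadenylation signal. Two expression units sit between the LTRs. The human U6 RNA polymerase III promoter drives the EPHB6-specific spacer joined to the Streptococcus pyogenes Cas9 guide scaffold. Downstream, the EF-1α core promoter with its intron A drives puromycin N-acetyltransferase, with a WPRE to enhance transcript expression, so transduced mammalian cells can be selected with puromycin.

The plasmid does not encode Cas9. It is meant to be used with a separate Cas9 vector such as lentiCas9-Blast, or in cells that already express Cas9, to direct cleavage and knockout of EPHB6. The cloning method for the guide is not recorded.
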