Features (pLannotate 1.2.2; 29 found; start..end, strand, type, name):
     14..80      +  CDS            small t antigen (fragment): SV40 (simian virus 40) small t antigen
    106..317     +  promoter       EF-1α core promoter: core promoter for human elongation factor EF-1α
    318..1256    +  intron         EF-1α intron A: intron upstream of the start codon of human EF-1α
   1278..1877    +  CDS            PuroR (fragment): puromycin N-acetyltransferase; pac from Streptomyces; confers resistance to puromycin
   1893..2481    +  misc_feature   WPRE: woodchuck hepatitis virus posttranscriptional regulatory element
   2532..2551    +  misc_feature   cPPT/CTS (fragment): central polypurine tract and central termination sequence of HIV-1
   2553..2786    +  LTR            3' LTR (ΔU3): self-inactivating 3' long terminal repeat (LTR) from HIV-1
   2864..2985    +  polyA_signal   SV40 poly(A) signal: SV40 polyadenylation signal
   3025..3160    +  rep_origin     SV40 ori: SV40 origin of replication
   3181..3199    -  promoter       T7 promoter: promoter for bacteriophage T7 RNA polymerase
   3207..3362    +  CDS            lacZα (fragment): LacZα fragment of β-galactosidase; lacZ fragment
   3367..3795    +  rep_origin     f1 ori (sequence partly withheld): f1 bacteriophage origin of replication; arrow indicates direction of (+) strand synthesis
   3848..3952    +  promoter       AmpR promoter: bla
   3953..4813    +  CDS            AmpR: β-lactamase; bla; confers resistance to ampicillin, carbenicillin, and related antibiotics
   4984..5572    +  rep_origin     ori: high-copy-number ColE1/pMB1/pBR322/pUC origin of replication
   5755..5847    +  CDS            lacI (fragment): lac repressor; lacI; The lac repressor binds to the lac operator to inhibit transcription in E. coli. This inhibition can be relieved by adding lactose or isopropyl-β-D-thiogalactopyranoside (IPTG).
   5860..5881    +  protein_bind   CAP binding site: CAP binding activates transcription in the presence of cAMP. E. coli catabolite activator protein
   5896..5926    +  promoter       lac promoter: promoter for the E. coli lac operon
   5934..5950    +  protein_bind   lac operator: The lac repressor binds to the lac operator to inhibit transcription in E. coli. This inhibition can be relieved by adding lactose or isopropyl-β-D-thiogalactopyranoside (IPTG). lac repressor encoded by lacI
   5995..6013    +  promoter       T3 promoter: promoter for bacteriophage T3 RNA polymerase
   6041..6267    +  promoter       RSV promoter: Rous sarcoma virus enhancer/promoter
   6268..6448    +  LTR            5' LTR (truncated): truncated 5' long terminal repeat (LTR) from HIV-1
   6495..6620    +  misc_feature   HIV-1 Ψ: packaging signal of human immunodeficiency virus type 1
   6604..6967    +  CDS            HIV-1 gag (fragment): gag protein from human immunodeficiency virus 1; gag
   7113..7346    +  misc_feature   RRE: The Rev response element (RRE) of HIV-1 allows for Rev-dependent mRNA export from the nucleus to the cytoplasm.
   7723..7749    +  CDS            Rev (fragment): human immunodeficiency virus 1 (HIV-1) Rev protein; rev; enhances nuclear export of unspliced and incompletely spliced viral mRNAs
   7753..7993    +  promoter       U6 promoter: RNA polymerase III promoter for human U6 snRNA
   8023..8098    +  misc_RNA       gRNA scaffold: guide RNA scaffold for the Streptococcus pyogenes CRISPR/Cas9 system
   8154..8271    +  misc_feature   cPPT/CTS: central polypurine tract and central termination sequence of HIV-1
>Addgene plasmid #77274 | EPHB6 gRNA (BRDN0001147302) | addgene full sequence | sequence record 187444 | Addgene Assembled Sequence
CCCGGGTGCAAAGATGGATAAAGTTTTAAACAGAGAGGAATCTTTGCAGCTAATGGACCTTCTAGGTCTT
GAAAGGAGTGGGAATTGGCTCCGGTGCCCGTCAGTGGGCAGAGCGCACATCGCCCACAGTCCCCGAGAAG
TTGGGGGGAGGGGTCGGCAATTGATCCGGTGCCTAGAGAAGGTGGCGCGGGGTAAACTGGGAAAGTGATG
TCGTGTACTGGCTCCGCCTTTTTCCCGAGGGTGGGGGAGAACCGTATATAAGTGCAGTAGTCGCCGTGAA
CGTTCTTTTTCGCAACGGGTTTGCCGCCAGAACACAGGTAAGTGCCGTGTGTGGTTCCCGCGGGCCTGGC
CTCTTTACGGGTTATGGCCCTTGCGTGCCTTGAATTACTTCCACCTGGCTGCAGTACGTGATTCTTGATC
CCGAGCTTCGGGTTGGAAGTGGGTGGGAGAGTTCGAGGCCTTGCGCTTAAGGAGCCCCTTCGCCTCGTGC
TTGAGTTGAGGCCTGGCCTGGGCGCTGGGGCCGCCGCGTGCGAATCTGGTGGCACCTTCGCGCCTGTCTC
GCTGCTTTCGATAAGTCTCTAGCCATTTAAAATTTTTGATGACCTGCTGCGACGCTTTTTTTCTGGCAAG
ATAGTCTTGTAAATGCGGGCCAAGATCTGCACACTGGTATTTCGGTTTTTGGGGCCGCGGGCGGCGACGG
GGCCCGTGCGTCCCAGCGCACATGTTCGGCGAGGCGGGGCCTGCGAGCGCGGCCACCGAGAATCGGACGG
GGGTAGTCTCAAGCTGGCCGGCCTGCTCTGGTGCCTGGCCTCGCGCCGCCGTGTATCGCCCCGCCCTGGG
CGGCAAGGCTGGCCCGGTCGGCACCAGTTGCGTGAGCGGAAAGATGGCCGCTTCCCGGCCCTGCTGCAGG
GAGCTCAAAATGGAGGACGCGGCGCTCGGGAGAGCGGGCGGGTGAGTCACCCACACAAAGGAAAAGGGCC
TTTCCGTCCTCAGCCGTCGCTTCATGTGACTCCACGGAGTACCGGGCGCCGTCCAGGCACCTCGATTAGT
TCTCGAGCTTTTGGAGTACGTCGTCTTTAGGTTGGGGGGAGGGGTTTTATGCGATGGAGTTTCCCCACAC
TGAGTGGGTGGAGACTGAAGTTAGGCCAGCTTGGCACTTGATGTAATTCTCCTTGGAATTTGCCCTTTTT
GAGTTTGGATCTTGGTTCATTCTCAAGCCTCAGACAGTGGTTCAAAGTTTTTTTCTTCCATTTCAGGTGT
CGTGACGTACGGCCACCATGACCGAGTACAAGCCCACGGTGCGCCTCGCCACCCGCGACGACGTCCCCAG
GGCCGTACGCACCCTCGCCGCCGCGTTCGCCGACTACCCCGCCACGCGCCACACCGTCGATCCGGACCGC
CACATCGAGCGGGTCACCGAGCTGCAAGAACTCTTCCTCACGCGCGTCGGGCTCGACATCGGCAAGGTGT
GGGTCGCGGACGACGGCGCCGCCGTGGCGGTCTGGACCACGCCGGAGAGCGTCGAAGCGGGGGCGGTGTT
CGCCGAGATCGGCCCGCGCATGGCCGAGTTGAGCGGTTCCCGGCTGGCCGCGCAGCAACAGATGGAAGGC
CTCCTGGCGCCGCACCGGCCCAAGGAGCCCGCGTGGTTCCTGGCCACCGTCGGAGTCTCGCCCGACCACC
AGGGCAAGGGTCTGGGCAGCGCCGTCGTGCTCCCCGGAGTGGAGGCGGCCGAGCGCGCCGGGGTGCCCGC
CTTCCTGGAGACCTCCGCGCCCCGCAACCTCCCCTTCTACGAGCGGCTCGGCTTCACCGTCACCGCCGAC
GTCGAGGTGCCCGAAGGACCGCGCACCTGGTGCATGACCCGCAAGCCCGGTGCCTGAACGCGTTAAGTCG
ACAATCAACCTCTGGATTACAAAATTTGTGAAAGATTGACTGGTATTCTTAACTATGTTGCTCCTTTTAC
GCTATGTGGATACGCTGCTTTAATGCCTTTGTATCATGCTATTGCTTCCCGTATGGCTTTCATTTTCTCC
TCCTTGTATAAATCCTGGTTGCTGTCTCTTTATGAGGAGTTGTGGCCCGTTGTCAGGCAACGTGGCGTGG
TGTGCACTGTGTTTGCTGACGCAACCCCCACTGGTTGGGGCATTGCCACCACCTGTCAGCTCCTTTCCGG
GACTTTCGCTTTCCCCCTCCCTATTGCCACGGCGGAACTCATCGCCGCCTGCCTTGCCCGCTGCTGGACA
GGGGCTCGGCTGTTGGGCACTGACAATTCCGTGGTGTTGTCGGGGAAATCATCGTCCTTTCCTTGGCTGC
TCGCCTGTGTTGCCACCTGGATTCTGCGCGGGACGTCCTTCTGCTACGTCCCTTCGGCCCTCAATCCAGC
GGACCTTCCTTCCCGCGGCCTGCTGCCGGCTCTGCGGCCTCTTCCGCGTCTTCGCCTTCGCCCTCAGACG
AGTCGGATCTCCCTTTGGGCCGCCTCCCCGCGTCGACTTTAAGACCAATGACTTACAAGGCAGCTGTAGA
TCTTAGCCACTTTTTAAAAGAAAAGGGGGGACTGGAAGGGCTAATTCACTCCCAACGAAGACAAGATCTG
CTTTTTGCTTGTACTGGGTCTCTCTGGTTAGACCAGATCTGAGCCTGGGAGCTCTCTGGCTAACTAGGGA
ACCCACTGCTTAAGCCTCAATAAAGCTTGCCTTGAGTGCTTCAAGTAGTGTGTGCCCGTCTGTTGTGTGA
CTCTGGTAACTAGAGATCCCTCAGACCCTTTTAGTCAGTGTGGAAAATCTCTAGCAGTACGTATAGTAGT
TCATGTCATCTTATTATTCAGTATTTATAACTTGCAAAGAAATGAATATCAGAGAGTGAGAGGAACTTGT
TTATTGCAGCTTATAATGGTTACAAATAAAGCAATAGCATCACAAATTTCACAAATAAAGCATTTTTTTC
ACTGCATTCTAGTTGTGGTTTGTCCAAACTCATCAATGTATCTTATCATGTCTGGCTCTAGCTATCCCGC
CCCTAACTCCGCCCATCCCGCCCCTAACTCCGCCCAGTTCCGCCCATTCTCCGCCCCATGGCTGACTAAT
TTTTTTTATTTATGCAGAGGCCGAGGCCGCCTCGGCCTCTGAGCTATTCCAGAAGTAGTGAGGAGGCTTT
TTTGGAGGCCTAGGGACGTACCCAATTCGCCCTATAGTGAGTCGTATTACGCGCGCTCACTGGCCGTCGT
TTTACAACGTCGTGACTGGGAAAACCCTGGCGTTACCCAACTTAATCGCCTTGCAGCACATCCCCCTTTC
GCCAGCTGGCGTAATAGCGAAGAGGCCCGCACCGATCGCCCTTCCCAACAGTTGCGCAGCCTGAATGGCG
AATGGG
[124 nt withheld, positions 3367-3490]
C
[91 nt withheld, positions 3492-3582]
A
[49 nt withheld, positions 3584-3632]
CCTTTGACGTTGGAGTCCACGTTCTTT
[37 nt withheld, positions 3660-3696]
ACCCTATCTCGGTCTATTCTTTTGATTTATAAGGGATTTTGCCGATTTCGGCCTATTGGTTAAAAAATGA
GCTGATTTAACAAAAATTTAACGCGAATTTTAACAAAATATTAACGCTTACAATTTAGGTGGCACTTTTC
GGGGAAATGTGCGCGGAACCCCTATTTGTTTATTTTTCTAAATACATTCAAATATGTATCCGCTCATGAG
ACAATAACCCTGATAAATGCTTCAATAATATTGAAAAAGGAAGAGTATGAGTATTCAACATTTCCGTGTC
GCCCTTATTCCCTTTTTTGCGGCATTTTGCCTTCCTGTTTTTGCTCACCCAGAAACGCTGGTGAAAGTAA
AAGATGCTGAAGATCAGTTGGGTGCACGAGTGGGTTACATCGAACTGGATCTCAACAGCGGTAAGATCCT
TGAGAGTTTTCGCCCCGAAGAACGTTTTCCAATGATGAGCACTTTTAAAGTTCTGCTATGTGGCGCGGTA
TTATCCCGTATTGACGCCGGGCAAGAGCAACTCGGTCGCCGCATACACTATTCTCAGAATGACTTGGTTG
AGTACTCACCAGTCACAGAAAAGCATCTTACGGATGGCATGACAGTAAGAGAATTATGCAGTGCTGCCAT
AACCATGAGTGATAACACTGCGGCCAACTTACTTCTGACAACGATCGGAGGACCGAAGGAGCTAACCGCT
TTTTTGCACAACATGGGGGATCATGTAACTCGCCTTGATCGTTGGGAACCGGAGCTGAATGAAGCCATAC
CAAACGACGAGCGTGACACCACGATGCCTGTAGCAATGGCAACAACGTTGCGCAAACTATTAACTGGCGA
ACTACTTACTCTAGCTTCCCGGCAACAATTAATAGACTGGATGGAGGCGGATAAAGTTGCAGGACCACTT
CTGCGCTCGGCCCTTCCGGCTGGCTGGTTTATTGCTGATAAATCTGGAGCCGGTGAGCGTGGGTCTCGCG
GTATCATTGCAGCACTGGGGCCAGATGGTAAGCCCTCCCGTATCGTAGTTATCTACACGACGGGGAGTCA
GGCAACTATGGATGAACGAAATAGACAGATCGCTGAGATAGGTGCCTCACTGATTAAGCATTGGTAACTG
TCAGACCAAGTTTACTCATATATACTTTAGATTGATTTAAAACTTCATTTTTAATTTAAAAGGATCTAGG
TGAAGATCCTTTTTGATAATCTCATGACCAAAATCCCTTAACGTGAGTTTTCGTTCCACTGAGCGTCAGA
CCCCGTAGAAAAGATCAAAGGATCTTCTTGAGATCCTTTTTTTCTGCGCGTAATCTGCTGCTTGCAAACA
AAAAAACCACCGCTACCAGCGGTGGTTTGTTTGCCGGATCAAGAGCTACCAACTCTTTTTCCGAAGGTAA
CTGGCTTCAGCAGAGCGCAGATACCAAATACTGTTCTTCTAGTGTAGCCGTAGTTAGGCCACCACTTCAA
GAACTCTGTAGCACCGCCTACATACCTCGCTCTGCTAATCCTGTTACCAGTGGCTGCTGCCAGTGGCGAT
AAGTCGTGTCTTACCGGGTTGGACTCAAGACGATAGTTACCGGATAAGGCGCAGCGGTCGGGCTGAACGG
GGGGTTCGTGCACACAGCCCAGCTTGGAGCGAACGACCTACACCGAACTGAGATACCTACAGCGTGAGCT
ATGAGAAAGCGCCACGCTTCCCGAAGGGAGAAAGGCGGACAGGTATCCGGTAAGCGGCAGGGTCGGAACA
GGAGAGCGCACGAGGGAGCTTCCAGGGGGAAACGCCTGGTATCTTTATAGTCCTGTCGGGTTTCGCCACC
TCTGACTTGAGCGTCGATTTTTGTGATGCTCGTCAGGGGGGCGGAGCCTATGGAAAAACGCCAGCAACGC
GGCCTTTTTACGGTTCCTGGCCTTTTGCTGGCCTTTTGCTCACATGTTCTTTCCTGCGTTATCCCCTGAT
TCTGTGGATAACCGTATTACCGCCTTTGAGTGAGCTGATACCGCTCGCCGCAGCCGAACGACCGAGCGCA
GCGAGTCAGTGAGCGAGGAAGCGGAAGAGCGCCCAATACGCAAACCGCCTCTCCCCGCGCGTTGGCCGAT
TCATTAATGCAGCTGGCACGACAGGTTTCCCGACTGGAAAGCGGGCAGTGAGCGCAACGCAATTAATGTG
AGTTAGCTCACTCATTAGGCACCCCAGGCTTTACACTTTATGCTTCCGGCTCGTATGTTGTGTGGAATTG
TGAGCGGATAACAATTTCACACAGGAAACAGCTATGACCATGATTACGCCAAGCGCGCAATTAACCCTCA
CTAAAGGGAACAAAAGCTGGAGCTGCAAGCTTAATGTAGTCTTATGCAATACTCTTGTAGTCTTGCAACA
TGGTAACGATGAGTTAGCAACATGCCTTACAAGGAGAGAAAAAGCACCGTGCATGCCGATTGGTGGAAGT
AAGGTGGTACGATCGTGCCTTATTAGGAAGGCAACAGACGGGTCTGACATGGATTGGACGAACCACTGAA
TTGCCGCATTGCAGAGATATTGTATTTAAGTGCCTAGCTCGATACATAAACGGGTCTCTCTGGTTAGACC
AGATCTGAGCCTGGGAGCTCTCTGGCTAACTAGGGAACCCACTGCTTAAGCCTCAATAAAGCTTGCCTTG
AGTGCTTCAAGTAGTGTGTGCCCGTCTGTTGTGTGACTCTGGTAACTAGAGATCCCTCAGACCCTTTTAG
TCAGTGTGGAAAATCTCTAGCAGTGGCGCCCGAACAGGGACTTGAAAGCGAAAGGGAAACCAGAGGAGCT
CTCTCGACGCAGGACTCGGCTTGCTGAAGCGCGCACGGCAAGAGGCGAGGGGCGGCGACTGGTGAGTACG
CCAAAAATTTTGACTAGCGGAGGCTAGAAGGAGAGAGATGGGTGCGAGAGCGTCAGTATTAAGCGGGGGA
GAATTAGATCGCGATGGGAAAAAATTCGGTTAAGGCCAGGGGGAAAGAAAAAATATAAATTAAAACATAT
AGTATGGGCAAGCAGGGAGCTAGAACGATTCGCAGTTAATCCTGGCCTGTTAGAAACATCAGAAGGCTGT
AGACAAATACTGGGACAGCTACAACCATCCCTTCAGACAGGATCAGAAGAACTTAGATCATTATATAATA
CAGTAGCAACCCTCTATTGTGTGCATCAAAGGATAGAGATAAAAGACACCAAGGAAGCTTTAGACAAGAT
AGAGGAAGAGCAAAACAAAAGTAAGACCACCGCACAGCAAGCGGCCGCTGATCTTCAGACCTGGAGGAGG
AGATATGAGGGACAATTGGAGAAGTGAATTATATAAATATAAAGTAGTAAAAATTGAACCATTAGGAGTA
GCACCCACCAAGGCAAAGAGAAGAGTGGTGCAGAGAGAAAAAAGAGCAGTGGGAATAGGAGCTTTGTTCC
TTGGGTTCTTGGGAGCAGCAGGAAGCACTATGGGCGCAGCGTCAATGACGCTGACGGTACAGGCCAGACA
ATTATTGTCTGGTATAGTGCAGCAGCAGAACAATTTGCTGAGGGCTATTGAGGCGCAACAGCATCTGTTG
CAACTCACAGTCTGGGGCATCAAGCAGCTCCAGGCAAGAATCCTGGCTGTGGAAAGATACCTAAAGGATC
AACAGCTCCTGGGGATTTGGGGTTGCTCTGGAAAACTCATTTGCACCACTGCTGTGCCTTGGAATGCTAG
TTGGAGTAATAAATCTCTGGAACAGATTTGGAATCACACGACCTGGATGGAGTGGGACAGAGAAATTAAC
AATTACACAAGCTTAATACACTCCTTAATTGAAGAATCGCAAAACCAGCAAGAAAAGAATGAACAAGAAT
TATTGGAATTAGATAAATGGGCAAGTTTGTGGAATTGGTTTAACATAACAAATTGGCTGTGGTATATAAA
ATTATTCATAATGATAGTAGGAGGCTTGGTAGGTTTAAGAATAGTTTTTGCTGTACTTTCTATAGTGAAT
AGAGTTAGGCAGGGATATTCACCATTATCGTTTCAGACCCACCTCCCAACCCCGAGGGGACCCAGAGAGG
GCCTATTTCCCATGATTCCTTCATATTTGCATATACGATACAAGGCTGTTAGAGAGATAATTAGAATTAA
TTTGACTGTAAACACAAAGATATTAGTACAAAATACGTGACGTAGAAAGTAATAATTTCTTGGGTAGTTT
GCAGTTTTAAAATTATGTTTTAAAATGGACTATCATATGCTTACCGTAACTTGAAAGTATTTCGATTTCT
TGGCTTTATATATCTTGTGGAAAGGACGAAACACCGTTTGGGCCTCTCACCCAACGGTTTTAGAGCTAGA
AATAGCAAGTTAAAATAAGGCTAGTCCGTTATCAACTTGAAAAAGTGGCACCGAGTCGGTGCTTTTTTAA
GCTTGGCGTAACTAGATCTTGAGACAAATGGCAGTATTCATCCACAATTTTAAAAGAAAAGGGGGGATTG
GGGGGTACAGTGCAGGGGAAAGAATAGTAGACATAATAGCAACAGACATACAAACTAAAGAATTACAAAA
ACAAATTACAAAAATTCAAAATTTTCGGGTTTATTACAGGGACAGCAGAGATCCACTTTGGCGCCGGCTC
GAGGGGG
