>Addgene plasmid #77274 | EPHB6 gRNA (BRDN0001147302) | depositor partial sequence | sequence record 144734 | Target Sequence
TTTGGGCCTCTCACCCAACG
