>Addgene plasmid #77274 | EPHB6 gRNA (BRDN0001147302) | addgene partial sequence | sequence record 187443 | hU6-F
TAGAAAGTAATAATTTCTTGGGTAGTTTGCAGTTTTAAAATTATGTTTTAAAATGGACTATCATATGCTT
ACCGTAACTTGAAAGTATTTCGATTTCTTGGCTTTATATATCTTGTGGAAAGGACGAAACACCGTTTGGG
CCTCTCACCCAACGGTTTTAGAGCTAGAAATAGCAAGTTAAAATAAGGCTAGTCCGTTATCAACTTGAAA
AAGTGGCACCGAGTCGGTGCTTTTTTAAGCTTGGCGTAACTAGATCTTGAGACAAATGGCAGTATTCATC
CACAATTTTAAAAGAAAAGGGGGGATTGGGGGGTACAGTGCAGGGGAAAGAATAGTAGACATAATAGCAA
CAGACATACAAACTAAAGAATTACAAAAACAAATTACAAAAATTCAAAATTTTCGGGTTTATTACAGGGA
CAGCAGAGATCCACTTTGGCGCCGGCTCGAGGGGGCCCGGGTGCAAAGATGGATAAAGTTTTAAACAGAG
AGGAATCTTTGCAGCTAATGGACCTTCTAGGTCTTGAAAGGAGTGGGAATTGGCTCCGGTGCCCGTCAGT
GGGCAGAGCG
